Addgene plasmid #163287: Q5FIR1
Purpose: Inducible expression of UniProt identifier Q5FIR1
Depositing lab: Martin Engqvist. Depositing organization: Chalmers University of Technology. Publication: Experimental and computational investigation of enzyme functional annotations uncovers misannotation in the EC 1.1.3.15 enzyme class. Rembeza E, Engqvist MKM. PLoS Comput Biol. 2021 Sep 23;17(9):e1009446. doi: 10.1371/journal.pcbi.1009446. eCollection 2021 Sep. PubMed 34555022.
Backbone
  Vector backbone: pET21a(+)
  Vector type: Bacterial Expression
Growth in bacteria
  Bacterial resistance: Ampicillin, 100 μg/mL
  Growth temperature: 37°C
  Growth strain: DH5alpha
  Copy number: High Copy
Gene/Insert
  Gene/Insert name: Q5FIR1 (alt name: flavoprotein oxidoreductase)
  Species: Lactobacillus acidophilus
  Promoter: T7
  Tag / fusion protein: T7 (N terminal on backbone); 10xHis (C terminal on backbone)
  Cloning method: Unknown
  Sequencing primers: 5′ T7; 3′ T7-term
Terms and licenses: Academic/Nonprofit Terms; Industry Terms: Not Available to Industry
Depositor comments: Insert name is a UniProt identifier
How to cite: Q5FIR1 was a gift from Martin Engqvist (Addgene plasmid # 163287 ; http://n2t.net/addgene:163287 ; RRID:Addgene_163287)
