[The description below was written by a language model from this plasmid's Addgene catalogue record and pLannotate feature annotations shown in this document.]
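Description:
Q5FIR1 is a bacterial expression plasmid built on the pET21a(+) backbone for inducible production of the Lactobacillus acidophilus protein with UniProt identifier Q5FIR1, annotated as a flavoprotein oxidoreductase. The coding sequence sits downstream of a T7 promoter fused to a lac operator and the strong phage T7 gene 10 ribosome binding site, and is followed by a T7 terminator. The plasmid-borne lacI gene supplies lac repressor, so transcription stays repressed until IPTG is added in a host that provides T7 RNA polymerase. The catalogue lists an N-terminal T7 tag and a C-terminal 10xHis tag contributed by the backbone. The feature tables detect a polyhistidine stretch (called as 9xHis) just after the insert region, which would allow metal-affinity purification, but no N-terminal T7 tag is annotated. Propagation relies on a ColE1/pBR322-type origin accompanied by the rop gene and bom site, with ampicillin selection through β-lactamase. An f1 origin is also present, along with remnants of the pBR322 tetracycline resistance gene.

Two sequence records accompany the entry and they differ. The 6,404 nt full sequence leaves roughly a kilobase between the RBS and the His tag unannotated, which is presumably where the insert lies. The 6,968 nt sequencing result has a longer open reading frame at that position, matched by similarity to a fragment of yeast alcohol oxidase. The record offers no explanation for this discrepancy in length and insert, so the insert identity should be checked against the sequence actually in use. The associated work examined enzyme functional annotation within the EC 1.1.3.15 class, which suggests the plasmid was used for recombinant expression and activity testing.
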