Features (pLannotate 1.2.2; 18 found; start..end, strand, type, name):
      1..19      +  promoter       T7 promoter: promoter for bacteriophage T7 RNA polymerase
     20..44      +  protein_bind   lac operator: The lac repressor binds to the lac operator to inhibit transcription in E. coli. This inhibition can be relieved by adding lactose or isopropyl-β-D-thiogalactopyranoside (IPTG). lac repressor encoded by lacI
     59..81      +  RBS            RBS: efficient ribosome binding site from bacteriophage T7 gene 10 (Olins and Rangwala, 1989)
   1130..1153    +  CDS            9xHis (fragment): 9xHis affinity tag
   1163..1212    +  CDS            SET1 (fragment): solubility-enhancement tag derived from T7 phage gene 10B
   1220..1267    +  terminator     T7 terminator: transcription terminator for bacteriophage T7 RNA polymerase
   1304..1732    +  rep_origin     f1 ori (sequence partly withheld): f1 bacteriophage origin of replication; arrow indicates direction of (+) strand synthesis
   1785..1889    +  promoter       AmpR promoter: bla
   1890..2750    +  CDS            AmpR: β-lactamase; bla; confers resistance to ampicillin, carbenicillin, and related antibiotics
   2921..3509    +  rep_origin     ori: high-copy-number ColE1/pMB1/pBR322/pUC origin of replication
   3695..3834    -  misc_feature   bom: basis of mobility region from pBR322
   3936..4127    -  CDS            rop: Rop protein, which maintains plasmids at low copy number; rop
   4144..4524    +  CDS            YPB1_ECOLX: Protein predicted: Swiss-Prot protein existence level 4. From Escherichia coli.
   4596..4887    -  CDS            TcR (fragment): tetracycline efflux protein; tet; confers resistance to tetracycline
   4902..4923    -  protein_bind   CAP binding site: CAP binding activates transcription in the presence of cAMP. E. coli catabolite activator protein
   4936..6018    -  CDS            lacI: lac repressor; lacI; The lac repressor binds to the lac operator to inhibit transcription in E. coli. This inhibition can be relieved by adding lactose or isopropyl-β-D-thiogalactopyranoside (IPTG).
   6019..6096    -  promoter       lacI promoter: lacI
   6104..6383    -  CDS            TcR (fragment): tetracycline efflux protein; tet; confers resistance to tetracycline
>Addgene plasmid #163287 | Q5FIR1 | addgene full sequence | sequence record 354453 | Addgene NGS Result
TAATACGACTCACTATAGGGGAATTGTGAGCGGATAACAATTCCCCTCTAGAAATAATTTTGTTTAACTT
TAAGAAGGAGATATACATATGTCGAAGGAGAACAAGTCGGATGTAGTGACAGGTGCCTCTGAAACCCTGG
ATGCGTCCATGCTTGAAAATAAGAAAACCACGTCGCCCTGGCCGGGCCCGCAGGGTATGATCCCTGTGAC
CTCAGGGAATGCAGATGATGCGAATGTGCACAACCGTCACTACCTCGATCGTCTGTTGGTTGAAATGCGC
GTGATCGATGCAGTTGAGCCCGATCTGACGACGACCATTTTCGGGAAGAAATATGCTTCGCCTCTGATGC
CGGCAGCGTTGTCACATCTTAACAAGATCTTAGACGACAAGAACCGTAAACCAATGCAAGAAAAGGCCAT
TGCGGCGCGCGAGTTGAACCTGCTCAACTGGATCGGCATGGAAACGAACGAGGAATACTCAGAGATCGTT
GCGGAAGGTGGGGATACCATTCGTATTATCAAGCCGTTCGCAGATCCTCAAAAGATTATGGGCGAAATTA
AGTTTGCCGAGGACCACGGCGCAGTGGCAGTGGGCATTGACATTGACCATATTGCGGGCGAGAACGGTAA
GTATGATGTAGTAGATGGTATCCCGTTAGGGAGTATCCGCATGGATGACTTAAAGAAGTACGCAGCATCA
ACCGAACTGCCTTTTATTGCGAAGGGCGTTCTGTCGGTTGCGGATGCGTTGAAAGCACGTCAGGCCGGTT
GTAAAGCAATCGTAGTTAGTCATCACCACGGCCGTGTCCCGTTCGGGATCCCACCGCTCAGTATTCTGCC
GGAAATCAAGAAGGCGCTGATCGGCTCCGGAATGCAGATCTTTGTGGACGGCTCGTTGATGAGTGGCTAT
GACGCCTACAAAGCCCTTGCCTTAGGAGCGGATGCGGTTTTAATTGGACGCGGAATTCTCCCAGAGGTAC
TGAAGAACGGTACCGAGGCCACGAAGAACAAGCTCCAGAAAATGAACGAGCAGTTAAGCGAGATGATGCT
GTATACGGGCATCAAGGATATGAACAGCTTCGATCCTACGGTGTTACACTTCGAGAAAGCGGCCGCACTC
GAGCATCATCACCATCACCACCACCACCACCACTGAGATCCGGCTGCTAACAAAGCCCGAAAGGAAGCTG
AGTTGGCTGCTGCCACCGCTGAGCAATAACTAGCATAACCCCTTGGGGCCTCTAAACGGGTCTTGAGGGG
TTTTTTGCTGAAAGGAGGAACTATATCCGGATTGGCGAATGGG
[124 nt withheld, positions 1304-1427]
C
[91 nt withheld, positions 1429-1519]
A
[49 nt withheld, positions 1521-1569]
CCTTTGACGTTGGAGTCCACGTTCTTT
[37 nt withheld, positions 1597-1633]
ACCCTATCTCGGTCTATTCTTTTGATTTATAAGGGATTTTGCCGATTTCGGCCTATTGGTTAAAAAATGA
GCTGATTTAACAAAAATTTAACGCGAATTTTAACAAAATATTAACGCTTACAATTTAGGTGGCACTTTTC
GGGGAAATGTGCGCGGAACCCCTATTTGTTTATTTTTCTAAATACATTCAAATATGTATCCGCTCATGAG
ACAATAACCCTGATAAATGCTTCAATAATATTGAAAAAGGAAGAGTATGAGTATTCAACATTTCCGTGTC
GCCCTTATTCCCTTTTTTGCGGCATTTTGCCTTCCTGTTTTTGCTCACCCAGAAACGCTGGTGAAAGTAA
AAGATGCTGAAGATCAGTTGGGTGCACGAGTGGGTTACATCGAACTGGATCTCAACAGCGGTAAGATCCT
TGAGAGTTTTCGCCCCGAAGAACGTTTTCCAATGATGAGCACTTTTAAAGTTCTGCTATGTGGCGCGGTA
TTATCCCGTATTGACGCCGGGCAAGAGCAACTCGGTCGCCGCATACACTATTCTCAGAATGACTTGGTTG
AGTACTCACCAGTCACAGAAAAGCATCTTACGGATGGCATGACAGTAAGAGAATTATGCAGTGCTGCCAT
AACCATGAGTGATAACACTGCGGCCAACTTACTTCTGACAACGATCGGAGGACCGAAGGAGCTAACCGCT
TTTTTGCACAACATGGGGGATCATGTAACTCGCCTTGATCGTTGGGAACCGGAGCTGAATGAAGCCATAC
CAAACGACGAGCGTGACACCACGATGCCTGCAGCAATGGCAACAACGTTGCGCAAACTATTAACTGGCGA
ACTACTTACTCTAGCTTCCCGGCAACAATTAATAGACTGGATGGAGGCGGATAAAGTTGCAGGACCACTT
CTGCGCTCGGCCCTTCCGGCTGGCTGGTTTATTGCTGATAAATCTGGAGCCGGTGAGCGTGGGTCTCGCG
GTATCATTGCAGCACTGGGGCCAGATGGTAAGCCCTCCCGTATCGTAGTTATCTACACGACGGGGAGTCA
GGCAACTATGGATGAACGAAATAGACAGATCGCTGAGATAGGTGCCTCACTGATTAAGCATTGGTAACTG
TCAGACCAAGTTTACTCATATATACTTTAGATTGATTTAAAACTTCATTTTTAATTTAAAAGGATCTAGG
TGAAGATCCTTTTTGATAATCTCATGACCAAAATCCCTTAACGTGAGTTTTCGTTCCACTGAGCGTCAGA
CCCCGTAGAAAAGATCAAAGGATCTTCTTGAGATCCTTTTTTTCTGCGCGTAATCTGCTGCTTGCAAACA
AAAAAACCACCGCTACCAGCGGTGGTTTGTTTGCCGGATCAAGAGCTACCAACTCTTTTTCCGAAGGTAA
CTGGCTTCAGCAGAGCGCAGATACCAAATACTGTCCTTCTAGTGTAGCCGTAGTTAGGCCACCACTTCAA
GAACTCTGTAGCACCGCCTACATACCTCGCTCTGCTAATCCTGTTACCAGTGGCTGCTGCCAGTGGCGAT
AAGTCGTGTCTTACCGGGTTGGACTCAAGACGATAGTTACCGGATAAGGCGCAGCGGTCGGGCTGAACGG
GGGGTTCGTGCACACAGCCCAGCTTGGAGCGAACGACCTACACCGAACTGAGATACCTACAGCGTGAGCT
ATGAGAAAGCGCCACGCTTCCCGAAGGGAGAAAGGCGGACAGGTATCCGGTAAGCGGCAGGGTCGGAACA
GGAGAGCGCACGAGGGAGCTTCCAGGGGGAAACGCCTGGTATCTTTATAGTCCTGTCGGGTTTCGCCACC
TCTGACTTGAGCGTCGATTTTTGTGATGCTCGTCAGGGGGGCGGAGCCTATGGAAAAACGCCAGCAACGC
GGCCTTTTTACGGTTCCTGGCCTTTTGCTGGCCTTTTGCTCACATGTTCTTTCCTGCGTTATCCCCTGAT
TCTGTGGATAACCGTATTACCGCCTTTGAGTGAGCTGATACCGCTCGCCGCAGCCGAACGACCGAGCGCA
GCGAGTCAGTGAGCGAGGAAGCGGAAGAGCGCCTGATGCGGTATTTTCTCCTTACGCATCTGTGCGGTAT
TTCACACCGCAATGGTGCACTCTCAGTACAATCTGCTCTGATGCCGCATAGTTAAGCCAGTATACACTCC
GCTATCGCTACGTGACTGGGTCATGGCTGCGCCCCGACACCCGCCAACACCCGCTGACGCGCCCTGACGG
GCTTGTCTGCTCCCGGCATCCGCTTACAGACAAGCTGTGACCGTCTCCGGGAGCTGCATGTGTCAGAGGT
TTTCACCGTCATCACCGAAACGCGCGAGGCAGCTGCGGTAAAGCTCATCAGCGTGGTCGTGAAGCGATTC
ACAGATGTCTGCCTGTTCATCCGCGTCCAGCTCGTTGAGTTTCTCCAGAAGCGTTAATGTCTGGCTTCTG
ATAAAGCGGGCCATGTTAAGGGCGGTTTTTTCCTGTTTGGTCACTGATGCCTCCGTGTAAGGGGGATTTC
TGTTCATGGGGGTAATGATACCGATGAAACGAGAGAGGATGCTCACGATACGGGTTACTGATGATGAACA
TGCCCGGTTACTGGAACGTTGTGAGGGTAAACAACTGGCGGTATGGATGCGGCGGGACCAGAGAAAAATC
ACTCAGGGTCAATGCCAGCGCTTCGTTAATACAGATGTAGGTGTTCCACAGGGTAGCCAGCAGCATCCTG
CGATGCAGATCCGGAACATAATGGTGCAGGGCGCTGACTTCCGCGTTTCCAGACTTTACGAAACACGGAA
ACCGAAGACCATTCATGTTGTTGCTCAGGTCGCAGACGTTTTGCAGCAGCAGTCGCTTCACGTTCGCTCG
CGTATCGGTGATTCATTCTGCTAACCAGTAAGGCAACCCCGCCAGCCTAGCCGGGTCCTCAACGACAGGA
GCACGATCATGCGCACCCGTGGGGCCGCCATGCCGGCGATAATGGCCTGCTTCTCGCCGAAACGTTTGGT
GGCGGGACCAGTGACGAAGGCTTGAGCGAGGGCGTGCAAGATTCCGAATACCGCAAGCGACAGGCCGATC
ATCGTCGCGCTCCAGCGAAAGCGGTCCTCGCCGAAAATGACCCAGAGCGCTGCCGGCACCTGTCCTACGA
GTTGCATGATAAAGAAGACAGTCATAAGTGCGGCGACGATAGTCATGCCCCGCGCCCACCGGAAGGAGCT
GACTGGGTTGAAGGCTCTCAAGGGCATCGGTCGAGATCCCGGTGCCTAATGAGTGAGCTAACTTACATTA
ATTGCGTTGCGCTCACTGCCCGCTTTCCAGTCGGGAAACCTGTCGTGCCAGCTGCATTAATGAATCGGCC
AACGCGCGGGGAGAGGCGGTTTGCGTATTGGGCGCCAGGGTGGTTTTTCTTTTCACCAGTGAGACGGGCA
ACAGCTGATTGCCCTTCACCGCCTGGCCCTGAGAGAGTTGCAGCAAGCGGTCCACGCTGGTTTGCCCCAG
CAGGCGAAAATCCTGTTTGATGGTGGTTAACGGCGGGATATAACATGAGCTGTCTTCGGTATCGTCGTAT
CCCACTACCGAGATATCCGCACCAACGCGCAGCCCGGACTCGGTAATGGCGCGCATTGCGCCCAGCGCCA
TCTGATCGTTGGCAACCAGCATCGCAGTGGGAACGATGCCCTCATTCAGCATTTGCATGGTTTGTTGAAA
ACCGGACATGGCACTCCAGTCGCCTTCCCGTTCCGCTATCGGCTGAATTTGATTGCGAGTGAGATATTTA
TGCCAGCCAGCCAGACGCAGACGCGCCGAGACAGAACTTAATGGGCCCGCTAACAGCGCGATTTGCTGGT
GACCCAATGCGACCAGATGCTCCACGCCCAGTCGCGTACCGTCTTCATGGGAGAAAATAATACTGTTGAT
GGGTGTCTGGTCAGAGACATCAAGAAATAACGCCGGAACATTAGTGCAGGCAGCTTCCACAGCAATGGCA
TCCTGGTCATCCAGCGGATAGTTAATGATCAGCCCACTGACGCGTTGCGCGAGAAGATTGTGCACCGCCG
CTTTACAGGCTTCGACGCCGCTTCGTTCTACCATCGACACCACCACGCTGGCACCCAGTTGATCGGCGCG
AGATTTAATCGCCGCGACAATTTGCGACGGCGCGTGCAGGGCCAGACTGGAGGTGGCAACGCCAATCAGC
AACGACTGTTTGCCCGCCAGTTGTTGTGCCACGCGGTTGGGAATGTAATTCAGCTCCGCCATCGCCGCTT
CCACTTTTTCCCGCGTTTTCGCAGAAACGTGGCTGGCCTGGTTCACCACGCGGGAAACGGTCTGATAAGA
GACACCGGCATACTCTGCGACATCGTATAACGTTACTGGTTTCACATTCACCACCCTGAATTGACTCTCT
TCCGGGCGCTATCATGCCATACCGCGAAAGGTTTTGCGCCATTCGATGGTGTCCGGGATCTCGACGCTCT
CCCTTATGCGACTCCTGCATTAGGAAGCAGCCCAGTAGTAGGTTGAGGCCGTTGAGCACCGCCGCCGCAA
GGAATGGTGCATGCAAGGAGATGGCGCCCAACAGTCCCCCGGCCACGGGGCCTGCCACCATACCCACGCC
GAAACAAGCGCTCATGAGCCCGAAGTGGCGAGCCCGATCTTCCCCATCGGTGATGTCGGCGATATAGGCG
CCAGCAACCGCACCTGTGGCGCCGGTGATGCCGGCCACGATGCGTCCGGCGTAGAGGATCGAGATCTCGA
TCCCGCGAAAT
