Features (pLannotate 1.2.2; 19 found; start..end, strand, type, name):
   1009..1086    -  promoter       lacI promoter: lacI
   1094..1373    -  CDS            TcR (fragment): tetracycline efflux protein; tet; confers resistance to tetracycline
   1395..1413    +  promoter       T7 promoter: promoter for bacteriophage T7 RNA polymerase
   1414..1438    +  protein_bind   lac operator: The lac repressor binds to the lac operator to inhibit transcription in E. coli. This inhibition can be relieved by adding lactose or isopropyl-β-D-thiogalactopyranoside (IPTG). lac repressor encoded by lacI
   1453..1475    +  RBS            RBS: efficient ribosome binding site from bacteriophage T7 gene 10 (Olins and Rangwala, 1989)
   1483..3039    +  CDS            AOX1 (fragment): ALOX1_KOMPC - Experimental evidence at protein level: Swiss-Prot protein existence level 1. Major isoform of alcohol oxidase, which catalyzes the oxidation of methanol to formaldehyde and hydrogen peroxide, the first step in the methanol utilization pathway of methylotrophic yeasts. From Komagataella phaffii (strain ATCC 76273 / CBS 7435 / CECT 11047 / NRRL Y-11430 / Wegner 21-1) (Yeast) (Pichia pastoris).
   3082..3108    +  CDS            9xHis: 9xHis affinity tag
   3121..3170    +  CDS            SET1 (fragment): solubility-enhancement tag derived from T7 phage gene 10B
   3178..3225    +  terminator     T7 terminator: transcription terminator for bacteriophage T7 RNA polymerase
   3262..3690    +  rep_origin     f1 ori (sequence partly withheld): f1 bacteriophage origin of replication; arrow indicates direction of (+) strand synthesis
   3743..3847    +  promoter       AmpR promoter: bla
   3848..4708    +  CDS            AmpR: β-lactamase; bla; confers resistance to ampicillin, carbenicillin, and related antibiotics
   4879..5467    +  rep_origin     ori: high-copy-number ColE1/pMB1/pBR322/pUC origin of replication
   5653..5792    -  misc_feature   bom: basis of mobility region from pBR322
   5894..6085    -  CDS            rop: Rop protein, which maintains plasmids at low copy number; rop
   6102..6482    +  CDS            YPB1_ECOLX: Protein predicted: Swiss-Prot protein existence level 4. From Escherichia coli.
   6554..6845    -  CDS            TcR (fragment): tetracycline efflux protein; tet; confers resistance to tetracycline
   6860..6881    -  protein_bind   CAP binding site: CAP binding activates transcription in the presence of cAMP. E. coli catabolite activator protein
   6894..1008    -  CDS            lacI (across the origin): lac repressor; lacI; The lac repressor binds to the lac operator to inhibit transcription in E. coli. This inhibition can be relieved by adding lactose or isopropyl-β-D-thiogalactopyranoside (IPTG).
>Addgene plasmid #163287 | Q5FIR1 Sequencing Result | analyzer sequence | sequence record 348035
GGTTTGCGTATTGGGCGCCAGGGTGGTTTTTCTTTTCACCAGTGAGACGGGCAACAGCTGATTGCCCTTC
ACCGCCTGGCCCTGAGAGAGTTGCAGCAAGCGGTCCACGCTGGTTTGCCCCAGCAGGCGAAAATCCTGTT
TGATGGTGGTTAACGGCGGGATATAACATGAGCTGTCTTCGGTATCGTCGTATCCCACTACCGAGATATC
CGCACCAACGCGCAGCCCGGACTCGGTAATGGCGCGCATTGCGCCCAGCGCCATCTGATCGTTGGCAACC
AGCATCGCAGTGGGAACGATGCCCTCATTCAGCATTTGCATGGTTTGTTGAAAACCGGACATGGCACTCC
AGTCGCCTTCCCGTTCCGCTATCGGCTGAATTTGATTGCGAGTGAGATATTTATGCCAGCCAGCCAGACG
CAGACGCGCCGAGACAGAACTTAATGGGCCCGCTAACAGCGCGATTTGCTGGTGACCCAATGCGACCAGA
TGCTCCACGCCCAGTCGCGTACCGTCTTCATGGGAGAAAATAATACTGTTGATGGGTGTCTGGTCAGAGA
CATCAAGAAATAACGCCGGAACATTAGTGCAGGCAGCTTCCACAGCAATGGCATCCTGGTCATCCAGCGG
ATAGTTAATGATCAGCCCACTGACGCGTTGCGCGAGAAGATTGTGCACCGCCGCTTTACAGGCTTCGACG
CCGCTTCGTTCTACCATCGACACCACCACGCTGGCACCCAGTTGATCGGCGCGAGATTTAATCGCCGCGA
CAATTTGCGACGGCGCGTGCAGGGCCAGACTGGAGGTGGCAACGCCAATCAGCAACGACTGTTTGCCCGC
CAGTTGTTGTGCCACGCGGTTGGGAATGTAATTCAGCTCCGCCATCGCCGCTTCCACTTTTTCCCGCGTT
TTCGCAGAAACGTGGCTGGCCTGGTTCACCACGCGGGAAACGGTCTGATAAGAGACACCGGCATACTCTG
CGACATCGTATAACGTTACTGGTTTCACATTCACCACCCTGAATTGACTCTCTTCCGGGCGCTATCATGC
CATACCGCGAAAGGTTTTGCGCCATTCGATGGTGTCCGGGATCTCGACGCTCTCCCTTATGCGACTCCTG
CATTAGGAAGCAGCCCAGTAGTAGGTTGAGGCCGTTGAGCACCGCCGCCGCAAGGAATGGTGCATGCAAG
GAGATGGCGCCCAACAGTCCCCCGGCCACGGGGCCTGCCACCATACCCACGCCGAAACAAGCGCTCATGA
GCCCGAAGTGGCGAGCCCGATCTTCCCCATCGGTGATGTCGGCGATATAGGCGCCAGCAACCGCACCTGT
GGCGCCGGTGATGCCGGCCACGATGCGTCCGGCGTAGAGGATCGAGATCTCGATCCCGCGAAATTAATAC
GACTCACTATAGGGGAATTGTGAGCGGATAACAATTCCCCTCTAGAAATAATTTTGTTTAACTTTAAGAA
GGAGATATACATATGACCGTTCCAGAGGAAGTTGATGTGATTATTTGCGGTGGTGGATCTACCGGATGCG
TCCCGGCTGGAAGACTCGCAAATCTTGATCATAACCTTCAAGTTCTGTTGATCGAGGCAGGTGAAGACAA
CCTCAATAACCCTTGGGTTTACAGACCAGGAATATACCCTAGAAACATGAAACTGGACTCCAAGACCGCA
AGTTTCTATTATTCAAGGCCTAGCGAATGGCTGGATGGACGTAGAGCAATCGTTCCATGTGCTCACGTTC
TCGGTGGCGGTTCTTCCATCAACTTCATGATGTACACCAGAGCCAGTGCTTCTGACTATGATGATTTTCA
GGCCAAAGGTTGGACTACGAAAGACCTACTGCCACTGATGAAGAAGCACGAGACCTACCAACGAGCCTGC
AACAATCCTGACATCCATGGATTTGAGGGTCCCATTAAAGTTAGCTTTGGGAATTACACGTACCCGATTA
TGCAAGACTTCTTAAGGGCCGCAGAATCCCAGGGTATTCCGGTGACTGATGATCTACAAGACCTGACTAC
TGGCCACGGCGCTGAGCACTGGTTGAAGTGGATTAACCGTGATACTGGAAGAAGATCCGATGCAGCCCAT
GCATACGTTCACTCGACAAGAGCAAAACATTCGAATCTTCATCTTAAATGCAATACAAAGGTCGACAAAA
TCATAATCGAGAATGGTAGGGCAGTCGGAGTTGTTACTGTTCCAACTAAATGGGTAGGTGATGGTGAACC
GCCAAGGAAAATATATAGAGCTCGTAAGCAAATTATCATCTCTGGTGGAACTATGAGTAGTCCATTGATA
TTACAGAGATCAGGTATAGGCGATCCTGAGAAATTGAGAAGGGCCGGTATCAAACCTCTTGTTGATCTTC
CAGGCGTTGGCTTGAATTTCCAAGATCATTACCTAACATTTTCTGTGTACCGTGCCAAACCAGATACAGA
AAGTTTTGACGACTTTATAAGAGGGGATCCACAGACACAGAAGAAGGTTTTCGAAGAGTGGAACACCAAA
GGGACAGGTCCCCTTGCTACTAACGGAATAGACGCCGGAGTTAAGATTAGGCCTACTGAAGAGGAACTGG
CCCAGATTCGATCCTGGCCCACACCTGATTTCCAGAGAGGTTGGGATTCTTACTTCAAACACAAACCTGA
CAAACCAGTTATGCACTATTCTGTCATAAGTGGATGGTTTGGAGACCATATGTTAATGCCCCCTGGTAAG
TTCTTCACTATGTTTCATTTTCTGGAATACCCGTTCAGTAGAGGTTGGATTCACGTTAAAAGTGCTGATC
CATACGAGGCCCCAGATTTCGACGCAGGTTTTATGAACGATAAAAGAGATATGGCCCCCATGGTTTGGGG
TTACATCAAATCTCGAGAAACCGCTCGACGTATGGCAGCTTACGCTGGGGAAGTTACGGGAATGCATCCA
CATTTCGCACACGATTCCCCAGCTCGTGCATACGACATGGATCTCGAGACCACCAAAGCTTACGCTGGGC
CAGACCACTTATCTGCTGGTATCCAGCACGTACTCTCCAACCAAGCTTCAAGACTAGCCGCTGCTCTGGA
ACACCACCATCACCACCACCACCACCACCACTGAGATCCGGCTGCTAACAAAGCCCGAAAGGAAGCTGAG
TTGGCTGCTGCCACCGCTGAGCAATAACTAGCATAACCCCTTGGGGCCTCTAAACGGGTCTTGAGGGGTT
TTTTGCTGAAAGGAGGAACTATATCCGGATTGGCGAATGGG
[124 nt withheld, positions 3262-3385]
C
[91 nt withheld, positions 3387-3477]
A
[49 nt withheld, positions 3479-3527]
CCTTTGACGTTGGAGTCCACGTTCTTT
[37 nt withheld, positions 3555-3591]
ACCCTATCTCGGTCTATTCTTTTGATTTATAAGGGATTTTGCCGATTTCGGCCTATTGGTTAAAAAATGA
GCTGATTTAACAAAAATTTAACGCGAATTTTAACAAAATATTAACGCTTACAATTTAGGTGGCACTTTTC
GGGGAAATGTGCGCGGAACCCCTATTTGTTTATTTTTCTAAATACATTCAAATATGTATCCGCTCATGAG
ACAATAACCCTGATAAATGCTTCAATAATATTGAAAAAGGAAGAGTATGAGTATTCAACATTTCCGTGTC
GCCCTTATTCCCTTTTTTGCGGCATTTTGCCTTCCTGTTTTTGCTCACCCAGAAACGCTGGTGAAAGTAA
AAGATGCTGAAGATCAGTTGGGTGCACGAGTGGGTTACATCGAACTGGATCTCAACAGCGGTAAGATCCT
TGAGAGTTTTCGCCCCGAAGAACGTTTTCCAATGATGAGCACTTTTAAAGTTCTGCTATGTGGCGCGGTA
TTATCCCGTATTGACGCCGGGCAAGAGCAACTCGGTCGCCGCATACACTATTCTCAGAATGACTTGGTTG
AGTACTCACCAGTCACAGAAAAGCATCTTACGGATGGCATGACAGTAAGAGAATTATGCAGTGCTGCCAT
AACCATGAGTGATAACACTGCGGCCAACTTACTTCTGACAACGATCGGAGGACCGAAGGAGCTAACCGCT
TTTTTGCACAACATGGGGGATCATGTAACTCGCCTTGATCGTTGGGAACCGGAGCTGAATGAAGCCATAC
CAAACGACGAGCGTGACACCACGATGCCTGCAGCAATGGCAACAACGTTGCGCAAACTATTAACTGGCGA
ACTACTTACTCTAGCTTCCCGGCAACAATTAATAGACTGGATGGAGGCGGATAAAGTTGCAGGACCACTT
CTGCGCTCGGCCCTTCCGGCTGGCTGGTTTATTGCTGATAAATCTGGAGCCGGTGAGCGTGGGTCTCGCG
GTATCATTGCAGCACTGGGGCCAGATGGTAAGCCCTCCCGTATCGTAGTTATCTACACGACGGGGAGTCA
GGCAACTATGGATGAACGAAATAGACAGATCGCTGAGATAGGTGCCTCACTGATTAAGCATTGGTAACTG
TCAGACCAAGTTTACTCATATATACTTTAGATTGATTTAAAACTTCATTTTTAATTTAAAAGGATCTAGG
TGAAGATCCTTTTTGATAATCTCATGACCAAAATCCCTTAACGTGAGTTTTCGTTCCACTGAGCGTCAGA
CCCCGTAGAAAAGATCAAAGGATCTTCTTGAGATCCTTTTTTTCTGCGCGTAATCTGCTGCTTGCAAACA
AAAAAACCACCGCTACCAGCGGTGGTTTGTTTGCCGGATCAAGAGCTACCAACTCTTTTTCCGAAGGTAA
CTGGCTTCAGCAGAGCGCAGATACCAAATACTGTCCTTCTAGTGTAGCCGTAGTTAGGCCACCACTTCAA
GAACTCTGTAGCACCGCCTACATACCTCGCTCTGCTAATCCTGTTACCAGTGGCTGCTGCCAGTGGCGAT
AAGTCGTGTCTTACCGGGTTGGACTCAAGACGATAGTTACCGGATAAGGCGCAGCGGTCGGGCTGAACGG
GGGGTTCGTGCACACAGCCCAGCTTGGAGCGAACGACCTACACCGAACTGAGATACCTACAGCGTGAGCT
ATGAGAAAGCGCCACGCTTCCCGAAGGGAGAAAGGCGGACAGGTATCCGGTAAGCGGCAGGGTCGGAACA
GGAGAGCGCACGAGGGAGCTTCCAGGGGGAAACGCCTGGTATCTTTATAGTCCTGTCGGGTTTCGCCACC
TCTGACTTGAGCGTCGATTTTTGTGATGCTCGTCAGGGGGGCGGAGCCTATGGAAAAACGCCAGCAACGC
GGCCTTTTTACGGTTCCTGGCCTTTTGCTGGCCTTTTGCTCACATGTTCTTTCCTGCGTTATCCCCTGAT
TCTGTGGATAACCGTATTACCGCCTTTGAGTGAGCTGATACCGCTCGCCGCAGCCGAACGACCGAGCGCA
GCGAGTCAGTGAGCGAGGAAGCGGAAGAGCGCCTGATGCGGTATTTTCTCCTTACGCATCTGTGCGGTAT
TTCACACCGCAATGGTGCACTCTCAGTACAATCTGCTCTGATGCCGCATAGTTAAGCCAGTATACACTCC
GCTATCGCTACGTGACTGGGTCATGGCTGCGCCCCGACACCCGCCAACACCCGCTGACGCGCCCTGACGG
GCTTGTCTGCTCCCGGCATCCGCTTACAGACAAGCTGTGACCGTCTCCGGGAGCTGCATGTGTCAGAGGT
TTTCACCGTCATCACCGAAACGCGCGAGGCAGCTGCGGTAAAGCTCATCAGCGTGGTCGTGAAGCGATTC
ACAGATGTCTGCCTGTTCATCCGCGTCCAGCTCGTTGAGTTTCTCCAGAAGCGTTAATGTCTGGCTTCTG
ATAAAGCGGGCCATGTTAAGGGCGGTTTTTTCCTGTTTGGTCACTGATGCCTCCGTGTAAGGGGGATTTC
TGTTCATGGGGGTAATGATACCGATGAAACGAGAGAGGATGCTCACGATACGGGTTACTGATGATGAACA
TGCCCGGTTACTGGAACGTTGTGAGGGTAAACAACTGGCGGTATGGATGCGGCGGGACCAGAGAAAAATC
ACTCAGGGTCAATGCCAGCGCTTCGTTAATACAGATGTAGGTGTTCCACAGGGTAGCCAGCAGCATCCTG
CGATGCAGATCCGGAACATAATGGTGCAGGGCGCTGACTTCCGCGTTTCCAGACTTTACGAAACACGGAA
ACCGAAGACCATTCATGTTGTTGCTCAGGTCGCAGACGTTTTGCAGCAGCAGTCGCTTCACGTTCGCTCG
CGTATCGGTGATTCATTCTGCTAACCAGTAAGGCAACCCCGCCAGCCTAGCCGGGTCCTCAACGACAGGA
GCACGATCATGCGCACCCGTGGGGCCGCCATGCCGGCGATAATGGCCTGCTTCTCGCCGAAACGTTTGGT
GGCGGGACCAGTGACGAAGGCTTGAGCGAGGGCGTGCAAGATTCCGAATACCGCAAGCGACAGGCCGATC
ATCGTCGCGCTCCAGCGAAAGCGGTCCTCGCCGAAAATGACCCAGAGCGCTGCCGGCACCTGTCCTACGA
GTTGCATGATAAAGAAGACAGTCATAAGTGCGGCGACGATAGTCATGCCCCGCGCCCACCGGAAGGAGCT
GACTGGGTTGAAGGCTCTCAAGGGCATCGGTCGAGATCCCGGTGCCTAATGAGTGAGCTAACTTACATTA
ATTGCGTTGCGCTCACTGCCCGCTTTCCAGTCGGGAAACCTGTCGTGCCAGCTGCATTAATGAATCGGCC
AACGCGCGGGGAGAGGC
