>Addgene plasmid #163287 | Q5FIR1 | depositor partial sequence | sequence record 316448 | insert gene sequence
ATGTCGAAGGAGAACAAGTCGGATGTAGTGACAGGTGCCTCTGAAACCCTGGATGCGTCCATGCTTGAAA
ATAAGAAAACCACGTCGCCCTGGCCGGGCCCGCAGGGTATGATCCCTGTGACCTCAGGGAATGCAGATGA
TGCGAATGTGCACAACCGTCACTACCTCGATCGTCTGTTGGTTGAAATGCGCGTGATCGATGCAGTTGAG
CCCGATCTGACGACGACCATTTTCGGGAAGAAATATGCTTCGCCTCTGATGCCGGCAGCGTTGTCACATC
TTAACAAGATCTTAGACGACAAGAACCGTAAACCAATGCAAGAAAAGGCCATTGCGGCGCGCGAGTTGAA
CCTGCTCAACTGGATCGGCATGGAAACGAACGAGGAATACTCAGAGATCGTTGCGGAAGGTGGGGATACC
ATTCGTATTATCAAGCCGTTCGCAGATCCTCAAAAGATTATGGGCGAAATTAAGTTTGCCGAGGACCACG
GCGCAGTGGCAGTGGGCATTGACATTGACCATATTGCGGGCGAGAACGGTAAGTATGATGTAGTAGATGG
TATCCCGTTAGGGAGTATCCGCATGGATGACTTAAAGAAGTACGCAGCATCAACCGAACTGCCTTTTATT
GCGAAGGGCGTTCTGTCGGTTGCGGATGCGTTGAAAGCACGTCAGGCCGGTTGTAAAGCAATCGTAGTTA
GTCATCACCACGGCCGTGTCCCGTTCGGGATCCCACCGCTCAGTATTCTGCCGGAAATCAAGAAGGCGCT
GATCGGCTCCGGAATGCAGATCTTTGTGGACGGCTCGTTGATGAGTGGCTATGACGCCTACAAAGCCCTT
GCCTTAGGAGCGGATGCGGTTTTAATTGGACGCGGAATTCTCCCAGAGGTACTGAAGAACGGTACCGAGG
CCACGAAGAACAAGCTCCAGAAAATGAACGAGCAGTTAAGCGAGATGATGCTGTATACGGGCATCAAGGA
TATGAACAGCTTCGATCCTACGGTGTTACACTTCGAGAAAGCGGCCGCACTCGAGCATCATCACCAT
